>Addgene plasmid #228507 | pZB578_pB1H1_T7-RNAP_LARP-I | addgene full sequence | sequence record 452511 | Addgene NGS Result
AAAAAAATATTGACAACATAAAAAACTTTGTGTTATACTTGTAACGCTACATGGAGATTAACTCAATCTA
GCTAGAGAGGCTTTACACTTTATGCTTCCGGCTCGTATAATGTGTGGAATTGTGAGCGGATAACAATTTC
ACACAGGAAACAGCTATGACCATGATTACGGATTCACTGGAACTCTAGACCAAAGAGAGGACACAGTGTT
GTTTATCAAGCCTGCGGATCTCCGCGAAATTGTGACTTTTCCGCTATTTAGCGATCTTGTTCAGTGTGGC
TTTCCTTCACCGGCAGCAGATTACGTTGAACAGCGCATCGATCTGGGTGGCAACACGATTAACATCGCTA
AGAACGACTTCTCTGACATCGAACTGGCTGCTATCCCGTTCAACACTCTGGCTGACCATTACGGTGAGCG
TTTAGCTCGCGAACAGTTGGCCCTTGAGCATGAGTCTTACGAGATGGGTGAAGCACGCTTCCGCAAGATG
TTTGAGCGTCAACTTAAAGCTGGTGAGGTTGCGGATAACGCTGCCGCCAAGCCTCTCATCACTACCCTAC
TCCCTAAGATGATTGCACGCATCAACGACTGGTTTGAGGAAGTGAAAGCTAAGCGCGGCAAGCGCCCGAC
AGCCTTCCAGTTCCTGCAAGAAATCAAGCCGGAAGCCGTAGCGTACATCACCATTAAGACCACTCTGGCT
TGCCTAACCAGTGCTGACAATACAACCGTTCAGGCTGTAGCAAGCGCAATCGGTCGGGCCATTGAGGACG
AGGCTCGCTTCGGTCGTATCCGTGACCTTGAAGCTAAGCACTTCAAGAAAAACGTTGAGGAACAACTCAA
CAAGCGCGTAGGGCACGTCTACAAGAAAGCATTTATGCAAGTTGTCGAGGCTGACATGCTCTCTAAGGGT
CTACTCGGTGGCGAGGCGTGGTCTTCGTGGCATAAGGAAGACTCTATTCATGTAGGAGTACGCTGCATCG
AGATGCTCATTGAGTCAACCGGAATGGTTAGCTTACACCGCCAAAATGCTGGCGTAGTAGGTCAAGACTC
TGAGACTATCGAACTCGCACCTGAATACGCTGAGGCTATCGCAACCCGTGCAGGTGCGCTGGCTGGCATC
TCTCCGATGTTCCAACCTTGCGTAGTTCCTCCTAAGCCGTGGACTGGCATTACTGGTGGTGGCTATTGGG
CTAACGGTCGTCGTCCTCTGGCGCTGGTGCGTACTCACAGTAAGAAAGCACTGATGCGCTACGAAGACGT
TTACATGCCTGAGGTGTACAAAGCGATTAACATTGCGCAAAACACCGCATGGAAAATCAACAAGAAAGTC
CTAGCGGTCGCCAACGTAATCACCAAGTGGAAGCATTGTCCGGTCGAGGACATCCCTGCGATTGAGCGTG
AAGAACTCCCGATGAAACCGGAAGACATCGACATGAATCCTGAGGCTCTCACCGCGTGGAGACGTGCTGC
CGCTGCTGTGTACCGCAAGGACAAGGCTCGCAAGTCTCGCCGTATCAGCCTTGAGTTCATGCTTGAGCAA
GCCAATAAGTTTGCTAACCATAAGGCCATCTGGTTCCCTTACAACATGGACTGGCGCGGTCGTGTTTACG
CTGTGCCAATGTTCACCCCGCAAGGTAACGATATGACCAAAGGACTGCTTACGCTGGCGAAAGGTAAACC
AATCGGTAAGGAAGGTTACTACTGGCTGAAAATCCACGGTGCAAACTGTGCGGGTGTCGATAAGGTTCCG
TTCCCTGAGCGCATCAAGTTCATTGAGGAAAACCACGAGAACATCATGGCTTGCGCTAAGTCTCCACTGG
AGAACACTTGGTGGGCTGAGCAAGATTCTCCGTTCTGCTTCCTTGCGTTCTGCTTTGAGTACGCTGGGGT
ACAGCACCACGGCCTGAGCTATAACTGCTCCCTTCCGCTGGCGTTTGACGGGTCTTGCTCTGGCATCCAG
CACTTCTCCGCGATGCTCCGAGATGAGGTAGGTGGTCGCGCGGTTAACTTGCTTCCTAGTGAAACCGTTC
AGGACATCTACGGGATTGTTGCTAAGAAAGTCAACGAGATTCTACAAGCAGACGCAATCAATGGGACCGA
TAACGAAGTAGTTACCGTGACCGATGAGAACACTGGTGAAATCTCTGAGAAAGTCAAGCTGGGCACTAAG
GCACTGGCTGGTCAATGGCTGGCTTACGGTGTTACTCGCAGTGTGACTAAGCGTCCAGTCATGACGCTGG
CTTACGGGTCCAAAGAGTTCGGCTTCCGTCAACAAGTGCTGGAAGATACCATTCAGCCAGCTATTGATTC
CGGCAAGGGTCTGATGTTCACTCAGCCGAATCAGGCTGCTGGATACATGGCTAAGCTGATTTGGGAATCT
GTGAGCGTGACGGTGGTAGCTGCGGTTGAAGCAATGAACTGGCTTAAGTCTGCTGCTAAGCTGCTGGCTG
CTGAGGTCAAAGATAAGAAGACTGGAGAGATTCTTCGCAAGCGTTGCGCTGTGCATGGTGTAACTCCTGA
TGGTTTCCCTGTGTGGCTGGAATACAAGAAGCCTATTCAGACGCGCTTGAACCTGATGTTCCTCGGTCAG
TTCCGCTTACAGCCTACCATTAACACCAACAAAGATAGCGAGATTGATGCACACAAACAGGAGTCTGGTA
TCGCTCCTAGCTTTGTACACGCGCATGACGGTAGCCACCTTCGTAAGACTGTAGTGTGGGCACACGAGAA
GTACGGAATCGAATCTTTTGCACTGATTCACGACTCCTTCGGTACCATTCCGGCTGACGCTGCGAACCTG
TTCAAAGCAGTGCGCGAAACTATGGTTGACACATATGAGTCTTGTGATGTACTGGCTGATCTGTACGACC
AGATCGCTGACCAGTTGCACGAGTCTCAATTGGACAAAATGCCAGCACTTCCGGCTAAAGGTAACTTGAA
CCTCCGTGACATCTTAGAGTCGGACTACGCGTTCGCGTAATAGGATCTGCATCGCAGGATGCTGCTGGCT
ACCCTGTGGAACACCTACATCTGTATTAACGAAGCGCTAACCGTTTTTATCAGGCTCTGGGAGGCAGAAT
AAATGATCATATCGTCAATTATTACCTCCACGGGGAGAGCCTGAGCAAACTGGCCTCAGGCATTTGAGAA
GCACACGGTCACACTGCTTCCGGTAGTCAATAAACCGGTAAACCAGCAATAGACATAAGCGGCTATTTAA
CGACCCTGCCCTGAACCGACGACCGGGTCGAATTTGCTTTCGAATTTCTGCCATTCATCCGCTTATTATC
ACTTATTCAGGCGTAGCAACCAGGCGTTTAAGGGCACCAATAACTGCCTTAAAAAAATTACGCCCCGCCC
TGCCACTCATCGCAGTACTGTTGTAATTCATTAAGCATTCTGCCGACATGGAAGCCATCACAAACGGCAT
GATGAACCTGAATCGCCAGCGGCATCAGCACCTTGTCGCCTTGCGTATAATATTTGCCCATGGTGAAAAC
GGGGGCGAAGAAGTTGTCCATATTGGCCACGTTTAAATCAAAACTGGTGAAACTCACCCAGGGATTGGCT
GAGACGAAAAACATATTCTCAATAAACCCTTTAGGGAAATAGGCCAGGTTTTCACCGTAACACGCCACAT
CTTGCGAATATATGTGTAGAAACTGCCGGAAATCGTCGTGGTATTCACTCCAGAGCGATGAAAACGTTTC
AGTTTGCTCATGGAAAACGGTGTAACAAGGGTGAACACTATCCCATATCACCAGCTCACCGTCTTTCATT
GCCATACGGAATTCCGGATGAGCATTCATCAGGCGGGCAAGAATGTGAATAAAGGCCGGATAAAACTTGT
GCTTATTTTTCTTTACGGTCTTTAAAAAGGCCGTAATATCCAGCTGAACGGTCTGGTTATAGGTACATTG
AGCAACTGACTGAAATGCCTCAAAATGTTCTTTACGATGCCATTGGGATATATCAACGGTGGTATATCCA
GTGATTTTTTTCTCCATTTTAGCTTCCTTAGCTCCTGAAAATCTCGATAACTCAAAAAATACGCCCGGTA
GTGATCTTATTTCATTATGGTGAAAGTTGGAACCTCTTACGTGCCGATCAACGTCTCATTTTCGCCAAAA
GTTGGCCCAGGGCTTCCCGGTATCAACAGGGACACCAGGATTTATTTATTCTGCGAAGTGATCTTCCGTC
ACAGGTATTTATTCGGCGCAAAGTGCGTCGGGTGATGCTGCCAACTTACTGATTTAGTGTATGATGGTGT
TTTTGAGGTGCTCCAGTGGCTTCTGTTTCTATCAGCTGTCCCTCCTGTTCAGCTACTGACGGGGTGGTGC
GTAACGGCAAAAGCACCGCCGGACATCAGCGCTAGCGGAGTGTATACTGGCTTACTATGTTGGCACTGAT
GAGGGTGTCAGTGAAGTGCTTCATGTGGCAGGAGAAAAAAGGCTGCACCGGTGCGTCAGCAGAATATGTG
ATACAGGATATATTCCGCTTCCTCGCTCACTGACTCGCTACGCTCGGTCGTTCGACTGCGGCGAGCGGAA
ATGGCTTACGAACGGGGCGGAGATTTCCTGGAAGATGCCAGGAAGATACTTAACAGGGAAGTGAGAGGGC
CGCGGCAAAGCCGTTTTTCCATAGGCTCCGCCCCCCTGACAAGCATCACGAAATCTGACGCTCAAATCAG
TGGTGGCGAAACCCGACAGGACTATAAAGATACCAGGCGTTTCCCCCTGGCGGCTCCCTCGTGCGCTCTC
CTGTTCCTGCCTTTCGGTTTACCGGTGTCATTCCGCTGTTATGGCCGCGTTTGTCTCATTCCACGCCTGA
CACTCAGTTCCGGGTAGGCAGTTCGCTCCAAGCTGGACTGTATGCACGAACCCCCCGTTCAGTCCGACCG
CTGCGCCTTATCCGGTAACTATCGTCTTGAGTCCAACCCGGAAAGACATGCAAAAGCACCACTGGCAGCA
GCCACTGGTAATTGATTTAGAGGAGTTAGTCTTGAAGTCATGCGCCGGTTAAGGCTAAACTGAAAGGACA
AGTTTTGGTGACTGCGCTCCTCCAAGCCAGTTACCTCGGTTCAAAGAGTTGGTAGCTCAGAGAACCTTCG
AAAAACCGCCCTGCAAGGCGGTTTTTTCGTTTTCAGAGCAAGAGATTACGCGCAGACCAAAACGATCTCA
AGAAGATCATCTTATTAATCAGATAAAATATTTCTAGATTTCAGTGCAATTTATCTCTTCAAATGTAGCA
CCTGAAGTCAGCCCCATACGATATAAGTTGTAATTCTCATGTTTGACAGCTTATCATCGATAAGCTGGAC
GTCTAAGAAACCATTATTATCATGACATTAACCTATAAAAATAGGCGTATCACGAGGCCCTTTGGATAAC
CAGAAGCAATAAAAAATCAAATCGGATTTCACTATATAATCTCACTTTATCTAAGATGAATCCGATGGAA
GCATCCTGTTTTCTCTCAATTTTTTTATCTAAAACCCAGCGTTCGATGCTTCTTTGAGCGAACGATCAAA
AATAAGTGCCTTCCCATC
Features (pLannotate 1.2.2; 12 found; start..end, strand, type, name):
     82..112     +  promoter       lac UV5 promoter: E. coli lac promoter with an "up" mutation
    120..136     +  protein_bind   lac operator: The lac repressor binds to the lac operator to inhibit transcription in E. coli. This inhibition can be relieved by adding lactose or isopropyl-β-D-thiogalactopyranoside (IPTG). lac repressor encoded by lacI
    156..180     +  CDS            lacZα (fragment): LacZα fragment of β-galactosidase; lacZ fragment
    209..325     +  CDS            umuD (fragment): UMUD_ECOLI - Experimental evidence at protein level: Swiss-Prot protein existence level 1. Involved in UV protection and mutation. Poorly processive, error-prone DNA polymerase involved in translesion repair (PubMed:10801133). Essential for induced (or SOS) mutagenesis. Able to replicate DNA across DNA lesions (thymine photodimers and abasic sites, called translesion synthesis) in the presence of activated RecA; efficiency is maximal in the presence of the beta sliding-clamp and clamp-loading complex of DNA polymerase III plus single-stranded binding protein (SSB) (PubMed:10801133). RecA and t
    332..2977    +  CDS            RPOL_BPT7: Experimental evidence at protein level: Swiss-Prot protein existence level 1. Highly processive DNA-dependent RNA polymerase that catalyzes the transcription of class II and class III viral genes. Recognizes a specific promoter sequence and enters first into an 'abortive phase' where very short transcripts are synthesized and released before proceeding to the processive transcription of long RNA chains. Unwinds the double-stranded DNA to expose the coding strand for templating. Participates in the initiation of viral DNA replication presumably by making primers accessible to the DNA polymerase
   2984..3049    +  CDS            YPB2_ECOLX (fragment): Protein predicted: Swiss-Prot protein existence level 4. From Escherichia coli.
   3348..4007    -  CDS            CmR: chloramphenicol acetyltransferase; cat; confers resistance to chloramphenicol
   4008..4110    -  promoter       cat promoter: promoter of the E. coli cat gene encoding chloramphenicol acetyltransferase
   4231..4374    +  mobile_element IS1 (fragment): prokaryotic transposable element IS1
   4493..4548    -  rep_origin     RSF ori (fragment): Plasmids containing the RSF 1030 origin of replication can be propagated in E. coli cells that contain additional plasmids with compatible origins.
   4636..5181    -  rep_origin     p15A ori: Plasmids containing the medium-copy-number p15A origin of replication can be propagated in E. coli cells that contain a second plasmid with the ColE1 origin.
   5293..5316    +  promoter       tet promoter (fragment): E. coli promoter for tetracycline efflux protein gene
