[The description below was written by a language model from this plasmid's Addgene catalogue record and pLannotate feature annotations shown in this document.]
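Description:
pZB578_pB1H1_T7-RNAP_LARP-I is a 5.5 kb bacterial expression plasmid built on the pB1H1-Zif268 bacterial one-hybrid backbone and catalogued as a synthetic-biology "bacterial hybrid driver plasmid". It replicates in E. coli from a p15A origin, which is compatible with ColE1-type plasmids so that a second reporter or target plasmid can be maintained in the same cell. The catalogue lists it as low copy. Selection is by chloramphenicol, through a cat gene under its own promoter. The annotation also picks up short fragments of IS1, an RSF origin, a tet promoter and a predicted E. coli ORF, which appear to be backbone remnants rather than functional parts.

The payload is an engineered bacteriophage T7 RNA polymerase variant called LARP-I, transcribed from a lacUV5 promoter with an adjacent lac operator, so expression should be repressible by LacI and inducible with IPTG. The polymerase coding sequence carries three recorded groups of substitutions: R378K; S430P, N433T, S633P, F849I and F880Y; and W727G, Q737L, N781S, S785A, Q786H and F845L. The record does not explain what each group contributes. At the N terminus the polymerase is fused to a degron derived from E. coli UmuD, and translation starts from a GTG codon. A degradation tag and a weak start codon would both be expected to keep steady-state polymerase levels low, which fits a driver whose activity needs tight control.

The associated publication concerns engineered "stop and go" T7 RNA polymerases, which suggests this plasmid supplies a switchable polymerase to drive T7-promoter outputs in E. coli. The record does not state the ligand or mechanism that regulates LARP-I.
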