Addgene plasmid #228507: pZB578_pB1H1_T7-RNAP_LARP-I
Purpose: Bacterial Hybrid Driver Plasmid
Depositing lab: Timothy Whitehead. Depositing organization: University of Colorado, Boulder. Publication: Engineered Stop and Go T7 RNA Polymerases. Baumer ZT, Newton MS, Lofstrand L, Carpio Paucar GN, Farny NG, Whitehead TA. ACS Synth Biol. 2024 Dec 20;13(12):4165-4174. doi: 10.1021/acssynbio.4c00627. Epub 2024 Nov 28. PubMed 39610115.
Backbone
  Vector backbone: pB1H1-Zif268
  Backbone manufacturer: Scot Wolfe, Addgene plasmid #12612
  Vector type: Synthetic Biology
Growth in bacteria
  Bacterial resistance: Chloramphenicol, 25 μg/mL
  Growth temperature: 37°C
  Growth strain: DH5alpha
  Copy number: Low Copy
Gene/Insert
  Gene/Insert name: T7 RNAP, LARP-I
  Species: Synthetic
  Mutation: R378K; S430P, N433T, S633P, F849I, F880Y; W727G, Q737L, N781S, S785A, Q786H, F845L
  Tag / fusion protein: Umu Degron, GTG-start codon (N terminal on insert)
  Cloning method: Gibson Cloning
Resource information
  A portion of this plasmid was derived from a plasmid made by: Bacteriophage T7
Terms and licenses: Academic/Nonprofit Terms; Industry Terms: Not Available to Industry
Depositor comments: Please visit https://doi.org/10.1101/2024.08.07.607023 for bioRxiv preprint.
How to cite: pZB578_pB1H1_T7-RNAP_LARP-I was a gift from Timothy Whitehead (Addgene plasmid # 228507 ; http://n2t.net/addgene:228507 ; RRID:Addgene_228507)
